Addgene plasmid #250479: pPR-1_B_LN5T
Purpose: GRASP module to assemble sPPR proteins for RNA editing: module B_LN5T
Depositing lab: Ian Small. Depositing organization: University of Western Australia. Publication: GRASP: a modular toolkit for building synthetic pentatricopeptide repeat RNA-binding proteins. Dennis M, Low SY, Viljoen A, Pullakhandam A, Colas des Francs-Small C, Campbell-Clause L, Bond CS, Small I, Kwok van der Giezen FM. Nucleic Acids Res. 2025 Oct 28;53(20):gkaf1169. doi: 10.1093/nar/gkaf1169. PubMed 41224122.
Backbone
  Vector backbone: pAGM1311
  Backbone manufacturer: Sylvestre Marillonnet
  Vector type: Synthetic Biology
Growth in bacteria
  Bacterial resistance: Kanamycin, 50 μg/mL
  Growth temperature: 37°C
  Growth strain: DH5alpha
  Copy number: High Copy
Gene/Insert
  Gene/Insert name: B_LN5T
  Species: Synthetic
  Cloning method: Golden Gate
Terms and licenses: Academic/Nonprofit Terms; Industry Terms: Not Available to Industry
Depositor comments: GRASP kit for MoClo assembly of sPPR proteins is a library of 42 plasmids which can be combined to assemble sPPR proteins with 9, 14, or 19 motifs to target any RNA sequence of the same length. See the original publication for more information, and find code for analysis and script for GRASP assembly at https://github.com/farleykvdg/GRASP.
How to cite: pPR-1_B_LN5T was a gift from Ian Small (Addgene plasmid # 250479 ; http://n2t.net/addgene:250479 ; RRID:Addgene_250479)
