[The description below was written by a language model from this plasmid's Addgene catalogue record and pLannotate feature annotations shown in this document.]
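Description:
pPR-1_B_LN5T is a small (about 2.1 kb) synthetic-biology part plasmid built on the pAGM1311 backbone, a MoClo/Golden Gate cloning vector. It is one of 42 modules in the GRASP kit, a library for assembling synthetic pentatricopeptide repeat (sPPR) RNA-binding proteins. The plasmid is maintained in E. coli at high copy through a ColE1/pUC-type origin of replication. Selection is with kanamycin, using an aminoglycoside phosphotransferase (aphA-3) gene that is driven here by the bla (AmpR) promoter. A very short lacI fragment is also annotated. This is most likely a backbone remnant and not a functional repressor gene.

The payload is the synthetic module B_LN5T, inserted by Golden Gate cloning. Automated annotation does not label it by name, but it detects a short coding fragment spanning the sequence origin that resembles an Arabidopsis thaliana PPR protein (PCMP-H44). This is consistent with the insert encoding designer PPR motif sequence. The record does not explain the module name, state which motifs or nucleotide specificity the module encodes, or identify the flanking Type IIS sites and overhangs. No promoter or terminator for expressing the insert is annotated, as expected for a storage-level part that is not an expression construct.

In use, this module is combined with other GRASP modules in Golden Gate/MoClo reactions to build sPPR proteins of 9, 14 or 19 motifs, each designed to recognise an RNA target of matching length. The stated application is RNA editing.
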