Features (pLannotate 1.2.2; 5 found; start..end, strand, type, name):
    218..322     +  promoter       AmpR promoter: bla
    323..1117    +  CDS            KanR: aminoglycoside phosphotransferase; aphA-3; confers resistance to kanamycin
   1288..1876    +  rep_origin     ori: high-copy-number ColE1/pMB1/pBR322/pUC origin of replication
   2059..2108    +  CDS            lacI (fragment): lac repressor; lacI; The lac repressor binds to the lac operator to inhibit transcription in E. coli. This inhibition can be relieved by adding lactose or isopropyl-β-D-thiogalactopyranoside (IPTG).
   2117..119     +  CDS            PCMP-H44 (fragment) (across the origin): PP147_ARATH - Experimental evidence at transcript level: Swiss-Prot protein existence level 2. From Arabidopsis thaliana (Mouse-ear cress).
>Addgene plasmid #250479 | pPR-1_B_LN5T | addgene full sequence | sequence record 498623 | Addgene NGS Result
ACATACTCTTCGATAAGATGCCTGAAAGAAACGTTGTTTCTTGGACCGCAATGATCTCTGGTTACGCTCA
GAACGGTAGGATCGATGAGGCAAGATTGTCTTCACGAAGTGGCTCTTCAGTGGACGAAAGGGCCTCGTGA
TACGCCTATTTTTATAGGTTAATGTCATGATAATAATGGTTTCTTAGACGTCAGGTGGCACTTTTCGGGG
AAATGTGCGCGGAACCCCTATTTGTTTATTTTTCTAAATACATTCAAATATGTATCCGCTCATGAGACAA
TAACCCTGATAAATGCTTCAATAATATTGAAAAAGGAAGAGTATGGCTAAAATGAGAATATCACCGGAAT
TGAAAAAACTGATCGAAAAATACCGCTGCGTAAAAGATACGGAAGGAATGTCTCCTGCTAAGGTATATAA
GCTGGTGGGAGAAAATGAAAACCTATATTTAAAAATGACGGACAGCCGGTATAAAGGGACCACCTATGAT
GTGGAACGGGAAAAGGACATGATGCTATGGCTGGAAGGAAAGCTGCCTGTTCCAAAGGTCCTGCACTTTG
AACGGCATGATGGCTGGAGCAATCTGCTCATGAGTGAGGCCGATGGCGTCCTTTGCTCGGAAGAGTATGA
AGATGAACAAAGCCCTGAAAAGATTATCGAGCTGTATGCGGAGTGCATCAGGCTCTTTCACTCCATCGAC
ATATCGGATTGTCCCTATACGAATAGCTTAGACAGCCGCTTAGCCGAATTGGATTACTTACTGAATAACG
ATCTGGCCGATGTGGATTGCGAAAACTGGGAAGAGGACACTCCATTTAAAGATCCGCGCGAGCTGTATGA
TTTTTTAAAGACGGAAAAGCCCGAAGAGGAACTTGTCTTTTCCCACGGCGACCTGGGAGACAGCAACATC
TTTGTGAAAGATGGCAAAGTAAGTGGCTTTATTGATCTTGGGAGAAGCGGCAGGGCGGACAAGTGGTATG
ACATTGCCTTCTGCGTCCGGTCGCTCAGGGAGGATATCGGGGAAGAACAGTATGTCGAGCTATTTTTTGA
CTTACTGGGGATCAAGCCTGATTGGGAGAAAATAAAATATTATATTTTACTGGATGAATTGTTTTAGCTG
TCAGACCAAGTTTACTCATATATACTTTAGATTGATTTAAAACTTCATTTTTAATTTAAAAGGATCTAGG
TGAAGATCCTTTTTGATAATCTCATGACCAAAATCCCTTAACGTGAGTTTTCGTTCCACTGAGCGTCAGA
CCCCGTAGAAAAGATCAAAGGATCTTCTTGAGATCCTTTTTTTCTGCGCGTAATCTGCTGCTTGCAAACA
AAAAAACCACCGCTACCAGCGGTGGTTTGTTTGCCGGATCAAGAGCTACCAACTCTTTTTCCGAAGGTAA
CTGGCTTCAGCAGAGCGCAGATACCAAATACTGTTCTTCTAGTGTAGCCGTAGTTAGGCCACCACTTCAA
GAACTCTGTAGCACCGCCTACATACCTCGCTCTGCTAATCCTGTTACCAGTGGCTGCTGCCAGTGGCGAT
AAGTCGTGTCTTACCGGGTTGGACTCAAGACGATAGTTACCGGATAAGGCGCAGCGGTCGGGCTGAACGG
GGGGTTCGTGCACACAGCCCAGCTTGGAGCGAACGACCTACACCGAACTGAGATACCTACAGCGTGAGCT
ATGAGAAAGCGCCACGCTTCCCGAAGGGAGAAAGGCGGACAGGTATCCGGTAAGCGGCAGGGTCGGAACA
GGAGAGCGCACGAGGGAGCTTCCAGGGGGAAACGCCTGGTATCTTTATAGTCCTGTCGGGTTTCGCCACC
TCTGACTTGAGCGTCGATTTTTGTGATGCTCGTCAGGGGGGCGGAGCCTATGGAAAAACGCCAGCAACGC
GGCCTTTTTACGGTTCCTGGCCTTTTGCTGGCCTTTTGCTCACATGTTCTTTCCTGCGTTATCCCCTGAT
TCTGTGGATAACCGTATTACCGCCTTTGAGTGAGCTGATACCGCTCGCCGCAGCCGAACGACCGAGCGCA
GCGAGTCAGTGAGCGAGGAAGCGGAAGAGCGCCCAATACGCAAACCGCCTCTCCCCGCGCGTTGGCCGAT
TCATTAATCACTCTGTGAAG
