>Addgene plasmid #250479 | pPR-1_B_LN5T | depositor partial sequence | sequence record 494223 | B_LN5T
ACTCTTCGATAAGATGCCTGAAAGAAACGTTGTTTCTTGGACCGCAATGATCTCTGGTTACGCTCAGAAC
GGTAGGATCGATGAGGCAAGA
